>Addgene plasmid #144696 | TFORF3220 | addgene full sequence | sequence record 353746 | Addgene NGS Result
GGCTCCGGTGCCCGTCAGTGGGCAGAGCGCACATCGCCCACAGTCCCCGAGAAGTTGGGGGGAGGGGTCG
GCAATTGAACCGGTGCCTAGAGAAGGTGGCGCGGGGTAAACTGGGAAAGTGATGTCGTGTACTGGCTCCG
CCTTTTTCCCGAGGGTGGGGGAGAACCGTATATAAGTGCAGTAGTCGCCGTGAACGTTCTTTTTCGCAAC
GGGTTTGCCGCCAGAACACAGGTAAGTGCCGTGTGTGGTTCCCGCGGGCCTGGCCTCTTTACGGGTTATG
GCCCTTGCGTGCCTTGAATTACTTCCACCTGGCTGCAGTACGTGATTCTTGATCCCGAGCTTCGGGTTGG
AAGTGGGTGGGAGAGTTCGAGGCCTTGCGCTTAAGGAGCCCCTTCGCCTCGTGCTTGAGTTGAGGCCTGG
CCTGGGCGCTGGGGCCGCCGCGTGCGAATCTGGTGGCACCTTCGCGCCTGTCTCGCTGCTTTCGATAAGT
CTCTAGCCATTTAAAATTTTTGATGACCTGCTGCGACGCTTTTTTTCTGGCAAGATAGTCTTGTAAATGC
GGGCCAAGATCTGCACACTGGTATTTCGGTTTTTGGGGCCGCGGGCGGCGACGGGGCCCGTGCGTCCCAG
CGCACATGTTCGGCGAGGCGGGGCCTGCGAGCGCGGCCACCGAGAATCGGACGGGGGTAGTCTCAAGCTG
GCCGGCCTGCTCTGGTGCCTGGCCTCGCGCCGCCGTGTATCGCCCCGCCCTGGGCGGCAAGGCTGGCCCG
GTCGGCACCAGTTGCGTGAGCGGAAAGATGGCCGCTTCCCGGCCCTGCTGCAGGGAGCTCAAAATGGAGG
ACGCGGCGCTCGGGAGAGCGGGCGGGTGAGTCACCCACACAAAGGAAAAGGGCCTTTCCGTCCTCAGCCG
TCGCTTCATGTGACTCCACGGAGTACCGGGCGCCGTCCAGGCACCTCGATTAGTTCTCGAGCTTTTGGAG
TACGTCGTCTTTAGGTTGGGGGGAGGGGTTTTATGCGATGGAGTTTCCCCACACTGAGTGGGTGGAGACT
GAAGTTAGGCCAGCTTGGCACTTGATGTAATTCTCCTTGGAATTTGCCCTTTTTGAGTTTGGATCTTGGT
TCATTCTCAAGCCTCAGACAGTGGTTCAAAGTTTTTTTCTTCCATTTCAGGTGTCGTGAGGCTAGCATCG
ATTGATCAACAAGTTTGTACAAAAAAGTTGGCATGGCTGTGGCCCTGGGTTGTGCAATCCAGGCATCCTT
GAATCAAGGCTCTGTGTTTCAAGAATATGATACTGACTGTGAAGTTTTCCGTCAGCGCTTCAGGCAGTTC
CAGTACAGAGAAGCAGCTGGGCCTCATGAAGCATTTAACAAACTCTGGGAGCTTTGCTGTCAATGGCTGA
AGCCAAAGATGCGCTCTAAGGAACAAATCCTGGAGCTGCTAGTGTTGGAGCAATTCCTAACTATCCTGCC
CACAGAGATAGAGACCTGGGTGAGGGAGCACTGCCCAGAGAATAGAGAAAGAGTTGTGTCACTGATAGAA
GACTTACAGAGAGAACTTGAGATACCAGAGCAGCAGGTTGATATGCATGACATGCTCTTGGAAGAACTGG
CACCAGTGGGAACGGCACACATACCACCAACCATGCACCTAGAGTCACCTGCACTCCAGGTAATGGGACC
TGCCCAGGAGGCCCCAGTAGCAGAGGCATGGATCCCACAGGCAGGGCCACCGGAGCTGAACTATGGTGCT
ACTGGAGAATGTCAGAACTTTCTGGACCCTGGATATCCATTACCAAAACTTGACATGAACTTCTCATTGG
AGAATAGAGAAGAGCCATGGGTGAAGGAATTACAGGATTCTAAAGAAATGAAACAATTACTTGATTCCAA
GATAGGTTTTGAGATCGGGATAGAAAATGAAGAAGATACTTCAAAACAGAAAAAAATGGAGACTATGTAT
CCATTTATTGTAACTTTAGAGGGGAATGCTCTCCAGGGTCCCATTTTGCAAAAAGACTATGTACAGTTAG
AAAATCAATGGGAAACCCCCCCAGAGGATTTACAGACAGATTTAGCAAAACTGGTAGATCAGCAGAACCC
CACTCTGGGAGAGACACCTGAGAACTCCAACTTGGAAGAACCTCTCAACCCTAAACCCCACAAGAAAAAG
AGTCCAGGAGAGAAACCTCACCGATGTCCTCAGTGTGGAAAATGTTTTGCTCGGAAGTCACAACTTACTG
GGCATCAGAGAATTCATTCAGGAGAAGAACCTCACAAATGCCCTGAATGTGGGAAAAGATTCCTTCGTAG
TTCAGACCTTTATAGACACCAACGACTTCATACAGGGGAGAGACCCTATGAATGCACTGTATGTAAAAAG
CGATTCACTCGGCGGTCACATCTTATAGGGCACCAGAGAACCCATTCTGAAGAAGAAACATATAAATGTC
TTGAGTGTGGGAAAAGTTTTTGTCATGGATCAAGTCTTAAAAGACATCTGAAAACTCATACAGGTGAAAA
ACCTCATAGATGTCATAATTGTGGGAAAAGTTTTAGTCGACTGACAGCTCTTACTTTGCACCAGAGAACG
CATACTGAAGAGAGACCTTTTAAATGTAATTATTGTGGGAAAAGTTTTAGACAGAGACCAAGCCTCGTTA
TTCATTTAAGAATCCACACAGGGGAGAAGCCATACAAGTGTACTCATTGTTCTAAAAGCTTCAGACAGAG
AGCCGGCCTTATTATGCACCAGGTCACTCACTTTAGAGGACTTATTTACCCAACTTTCTTGTACAAAGTG
GTTGATATCGGTAAGCCTATCCCTAACCCTCTCCTCGGTCTCGATTCTACGTAGTAATGAACTAGTCCGT
AACTTGAAAGTATTTCGATTTCTTGGCTTTATATATCTTGTGGAAAGGACGAGTAACTGGGTTACGACCG
TATGTTACGCGTTAAGTCGACAATCAACCTCTGGATTACAAAATTTGTGAAAGATTGACTGGTATTCTTA
ACTATGTTGCTCCTTTTACGCTATGTGGATACGCTGCTTTAATGCCTTTGTATCATGCTATTGCTTCCCG
TATGGCTTTCATTTTCTCCTCCTTGTATAAATCCTGGTTGCTGTCTCTTTATGAGGAGTTGTGGCCCGTT
GTCAGGCAACGTGGCGTGGTGTGCACTGTGTTTGCTGACGCAACCCCCACTGGTTGGGGCATTGCCACCA
CCTGTCAGCTCCTTTCCGGGACTTTCGCTTTCCCCCTCCCTATTGCCACGGCGGAACTCATCGCCGCCTG
CCTTGCCCGCTGCTGGACAGGGGCTCGGCTGTTGGGCACTGACAATTCCGTGGTGTTGTCGGGGAAATCA
TCGTCCTTTCCTTGGCTGCTCGCCTGTGTTGCCACCTGGATTCTGCGCGGGACGTCCTTCTGCTACGTCC
CTTCGGCCCTCAATCCAGCGGACCTTCCTTCCCGCGGCCTGCTGCCGGCTCTGCGGCCTCTTCCGCGTCT
TCGCCTTCGCCCTCAGACGAGTCGGATCTCCCTTTGGGCCGCCTCCCCGCGTCGACTTTAAGACCAATGA
CTTACAAGGCAGCTGTAGATCTTAGCCACTTTTTAAAAGAAAAGGGGGGACTGGAAGGGCTAATTCACTC
CCAACGAAGACAAGATCTGCTTTTTGCTTGTACTGGGTCTCTCTGGTTAGACCAGATCTGAGCCTGGGAG
CTCTCTGGCTAACTAGGGAACCCACTGCTTAAGCCTCAATAAAGCTTGCCTTGAGTGCTTCAAGTAGTGT
GTGCCCGTCTGTTGTGTGACTCTGGTAACTAGAGATCCCTCAGACCCTTTTAGTCAGTGTGGAAAATCTC
TAGCAGTACGTATAGTAGTTCATGTCATCTTATTATTCAGTATTTATAACTTGCAAAGAAATGAATATCA
GAGAGTGAGAGGAACTTGTTTATTGCAGCTTATAATGGTTACAAATAAAGCAATAGCATCACAAATTTCA
CAAATAAAGCATTTTTTTCACTGCATTCTAGTTGTGGTTTGTCCAAACTCATCAATGTATCTTATCATGT
CTGGCTCTAGCTATCCCGCCCCTAACTCCGCCCATCCCGCCCCTAACTCCGCCCAGTTCCGCCCATTCTC
CGCCCCATGGCTGACTAATTTTTTTTATTTATGCAGAGGCCGAGGCCGCCTCGGCCTCTGAGCTATTCCA
GAAGTAGTGAGGAGGCTTTTTTGGAGGCCTAGGGACGTACCCAATTCGCCCTATAGTGAGTCGTATTACG
CGCGCTCACTGGCCGTCGTTTTACAACGTCGTGACTGGGAAAACCCTGGCGTTACCCAACTTAATCGCCT
TGCAGCACATCCCCCTTTCGCCAGCTGGCGTAATAGCGAAGAGGCCCGCACCGATCGCCCTTCCCAACAG
TTGCGCAGCCTGAATGGCGAATGGG
[124 nt withheld, positions 4436-4559]
C
[91 nt withheld, positions 4561-4651]
A
[49 nt withheld, positions 4653-4701]
CCTTTGACGTTGGAGTCCACGTTCTTT
[37 nt withheld, positions 4729-4765]
ACCCTATCTCGGTCTATTCTTTTGATTTATAAGGGATTTTGCCGATTTCGGCCTATTGGTTAAAAAATGA
GCTGATTTAACAAAAATTTAACGCGAATTTTAACAAAATATTAACGCTTACAATTTAGGTGGCACTTTTC
GGGGAAATGTGCGCGGAACCCCTATTTGTTTATTTTTCTAAATACATTCAAATATGTATCCGCTCATGAG
ACAATAACCCTGATAAATGCTTCAATAATATTGAAAAAGGAAGAGTATGAGTATTCAACATTTCCGTGTC
GCCCTTATTCCCTTTTTTGCGGCATTTTGCCTTCCTGTTTTTGCTCACCCAGAAACGCTGGTGAAAGTAA
AAGATGCTGAAGATCAGTTGGGTGCACGAGTGGGTTACATCGAACTGGATCTCAACAGCGGTAAGATCCT
TGAGAGTTTTCGCCCCGAAGAACGTTTTCCAATGATGAGCACTTTTAAAGTTCTGCTATGTGGCGCGGTA
TTATCCCGTATTGACGCCGGGCAAGAGCAACTCGGTCGCCGCATACACTATTCTCAGAATGACTTGGTTG
AGTACTCACCAGTCACAGAAAAGCATCTTACGGATGGCATGACAGTAAGAGAATTATGCAGTGCTGCCAT
AACCATGAGTGATAACACTGCGGCCAACTTACTTCTGACAACGATCGGAGGACCGAAGGAGCTAACCGCT
TTTTTGCACAACATGGGGGATCATGTAACTCGCCTTGATCGTTGGGAACCGGAGCTGAATGAAGCCATAC
CAAACGACGAGCGTGACACCACGATGCCTGTAGCAATGGCAACAACGTTGCGCAAACTATTAACTGGCGA
ACTACTTACTCTAGCTTCCCGGCAACAATTAATAGACTGGATGGAGGCGGATAAAGTTGCAGGACCACTT
CTGCGCTCGGCCCTTCCGGCTGGCTGGTTTATTGCTGATAAATCTGGAGCCGGTGAGCGTGGGTCTCGCG
GTATCATTGCAGCACTGGGGCCAGATGGTAAGCCCTCCCGTATCGTAGTTATCTACACGACGGGGAGTCA
GGCAACTATGGATGAACGAAATAGACAGATCGCTGAGATAGGTGCCTCACTGATTAAGCATTGGTAACTG
TCAGACCAAGTTTACTCATATATACTTTAGATTGATTTAAAACTTCATTTTTAATTTAAAAGGATCTAGG
TGAAGATCCTTTTTGATAATCTCATGACCAAAATCCCTTAACGTGAGTTTTCGTTCCACTGAGCGTCAGA
CCCCGTAGAAAAGATCAAAGGATCTTCTTGAGATCCTTTTTTTCTGCGCGTAATCTGCTGCTTGCAAACA
AAAAAACCACCGCTACCAGCGGTGGTTTGTTTGCCGGATCAAGAGCTACCAACTCTTTTTCCGAAGGTAA
CTGGCTTCAGCAGAGCGCAGATACCAAATACTGTTCTTCTAGTGTAGCCGTAGTTAGGCCACCACTTCAA
GAACTCTGTAGCACCGCCTACATACCTCGCTCTGCTAATCCTGTTACCAGTGGCTGCTGCCAGTGGCGAT
AAGTCGTGTCTTACCGGGTTGGACTCAAGACGATAGTTACCGGATAAGGCGCAGCGGTCGGGCTGAACGG
GGGGTTCGTGCACACAGCCCAGCTTGGAGCGAACGACCTACACCGAACTGAGATACCTACAGCGTGAGCT
ATGAGAAAGCGCCACGCTTCCCGAAGGGAGAAAGGCGGACAGGTATCCGGTAAGCGGCAGGGTCGGAACA
GGAGAGCGCACGAGGGAGCTTCCAGGGGGAAACGCCTGGTATCTTTATAGTCCTGTCGGGTTTCGCCACC
TCTGACTTGAGCGTCGATTTTTGTGATGCTCGTCAGGGGGGCGGAGCCTATGGAAAAACGCCAGCAACGC
GGCCTTTTTACGGTTCCTGGCCTTTTGCTGGCCTTTTGCTCACATGTTCTTTCCTGCGTTATCCCCTGAT
TCTGTGGATAACCGTATTACCGCCTTTGAGTGAGCTGATACCGCTCGCCGCAGCCGAACGACCGAGCGCA
GCGAGTCAGTGAGCGAGGAAGCGGAAGAGCGCCCAATACGCAAACCGCCTCTCCCCGCGCGTTGGCCGAT
TCATTAATGCAGCTGGCACGACAGGTTTCCCGACTGGAAAGCGGGCAGTGAGCGCAACGCAATTAATGTG
AGTTAGCTCACTCATTAGGCACCCCAGGCTTTACACTTTATGCTTCCGGCTCGTATGTTGTGTGGAATTG
TGAGCGGATAACAATTTCACACAGGAAACAGCTATGACCATGATTACGCCAAGCGCGCAATTAACCCTCA
CTAAAGGGAACAAAAGCTGGAGCTGCAAGCTTAATGTAGTCTTATGCAATACTCTTGTAGTCTTGCAACA
TGGTAACGATGAGTTAGCAACATGCCTTACAAGGAGAGAAAAAGCACCGTGCATGCCGATTGGTGGAAGT
AAGGTGGTACGATCGTGCCTTATTAGGAAGGCAACAGACGGGTCTGACATGGATTGGACGAACCACTGAA
TTGCCGCATTGCAGAGATATTGTATTTAAGTGCCTAGCTCGATACATAAACGGGTCTCTCTGGTTAGACC
AGATCTGAGCCTGGGAGCTCTCTGGCTAACTAGGGAACCCACTGCTTAAGCCTCAATAAAGCTTGCCTTG
AGTGCTTCAAGTAGTGTGTGCCCGTCTGTTGTGTGACTCTGGTAACTAGAGATCCCTCAGACCCTTTTAG
TCAGTGTGGAAAATCTCTAGCAGTGGCGCCCGAACAGGGACTTGAAAGCGAAAGGGAAACCAGAGGAGCT
CTCTCGACGCAGGACTCGGCTTGCTGAAGCGCGCACGGCAAGAGGCGAGGGGCGGCGACTGGTGAGTACG
CCAAAAATTTTGACTAGCGGAGGCTAGAAGGAGAGAGATGGGTGCGAGAGCGTCAGTATTAAGCGGGGGA
GAATTAGATCGCGATGGGAAAAAATTCGGTTAAGGCCAGGGGGAAAGAAAAAATATAAATTAAAACATAT
AGTATGGGCAAGCAGGGAGCTAGAACGATTCGCAGTTAATCCTGGCCTGTTAGAAACATCAGAAGGCTGT
AGACAAATACTGGGACAGCTACAACCATCCCTTCAGACAGGATCAGAAGAACTTAGATCATTATATAATA
CAGTAGCAACCCTCTATTGTGTGCATCAAAGGATAGAGATAAAAGACACCAAGGAAGCTTTAGACAAGAT
AGAGGAAGAGCAAAACAAAAGTAAGACCACCGCACAGCAAGCGGCCGCTGATCTTCAGACCTGGAGGAGG
AGATATGAGGGACAATTGGAGAAGTGAATTATATAAATATAAAGTAGTAAAAATTGAACCATTAGGAGTA
GCACCCACCAAGGCAAAGAGAAGAGTGGTGCAGAGAGAAAAAAGAGCAGTGGGAATAGGAGCTTTGTTCC
TTGGGTTCTTGGGAGCAGCAGGAAGCACTATGGGCGCAGCGTCAATGACGCTGACGGTACAGGCCAGACA
ATTATTGTCTGGTATAGTGCAGCAGCAGAACAATTTGCTGAGGGCTATTGAGGCGCAACAGCATCTGTTG
CAACTCACAGTCTGGGGCATCAAGCAGCTCCAGGCAAGAATCCTGGCTGTGGAAAGATACCTAAAGGATC
AACAGCTCCTGGGGATTTGGGGTTGCTCTGGAAAACTCATTTGCACCACTGCTGTGCCTTGGAATGCTAG
TTGGAGTAATAAATCTCTGGAACAGATTTGGAATCACACGACCTGGATGGAGTGGGACAGAGAAATTAAC
AATTACACAAGCTTAATACACTCCTTAATTGAAGAATCGCAAAACCAGCAAGAAAAGAATGAACAAGAAT
TATTGGAATTAGATAAATGGGCAAGTTTGTGGAATTGGTTTAACATAACAAATTGGCTGTGGTATATAAA
ATTATTCATAATGATAGTAGGAGGCTTGGTAGGTTTAAGAATAGTTTTTGCTGTACTTTCTATAGTGAAT
AGAGTTAGGCAGGGATATTCACCATTATCGTTTCAGACCCACCTCCCAACCCCGAGGGGACCCATGCATT
GCATCTCAATTAGTCAGCAACCAGGTGTGGAAAGTCCCCAGGCTCCCCAGCAGGCAGAAGTATGCAAAGC
ATGCGTCTCAATTAGTCAGCAACCATAGTCCCGCCCCTAACTCCGCCCATCCCGCCCCTAACTCCGCCCA
GTTCCGCCCATTCTCCGCCCCATGGCTGACTAATTTTTTTTATTTATGCAGAGGCCGAGGCCGCCTCGGC
CTCTGAGCTATTCCAGAAGTAGTGAGGAGGCTTTTTTGGAGGCCTAGGCTTTTGCAAAAAGCTTTCTAGA
GGTACCACCGGAGCTTACCATGACCGAGTACAAGCCCACGGTGCGCCTCGCCACCCGCGACGACGTCCCC
AGGGCCGTACGCACCCTCGCCGCCGCGTTCGCCGACTACCCCGCCACGCGCCACACCGTCGATCCGGACC
GCCACATCGAGCGGGTCACCGAGCTGCAAGAACTCTTCCTCACGCGCGTCGGGCTCGACATCGGCAAGGT
GTGGGTCGCGGACGACGGCGCCGCCGTGGCGGTCTGGACCACGCCGGAGAGCGTCGAAGCGGGGGCGGTG
TTCGCCGAGATCGGCCCGCGCATGGCCGAGTTGAGCGGTTCCCGGCTGGCCGCGCAGCAACAGATGGAAG
GCCTCCTGGCGCCGCACCGGCCCAAGGAGCCCGCGTGGTTCCTGGCCACCGTCGGCGTCTCGCCCGACCA
CCAGGGCAAGGGTCTGGGCAGCGCCGTCGTGCTCCCCGGAGTGGAGGCGGCCGAGCGCGCCGGGGTGCCC
GCCTTCCTGGAGACCTCCGCGCCCCGCAACCTCCCCTTCTACGAGCGGCTCGGCTTCACCGTCACCGCCG
ACGTCGAGGTGCCCGAAGGACCGCGCACCTGGTGCATGACCCGCAAGCCCGGTGCCAGTTAACGAATTCT
AGATCTTGAGACAAATGGCAGTATTCATCCACAATTTTAAAAGAAAAGGGGGGATTGGGGGGTACAGTGC
AGGGGAAAGAATAGTAGACATAATAGCAACAGACATACAAACTAAAGAATTACAAAAACAAATTACAAAA
ATTCAAAATTTTCGGGTTTATTACAGGGACAGCAGAGATCCACTTTGGCGCCGGCTCGAGGCCTGCAGGT
GCAAAGATGGATAAAGTTTTAAACAGAGAGGAATCTTTGCAGCTAATGGACCTTCTAGGTCTTGAAAGGA
GTGGGAATT
Features (pLannotate 1.2.2; 34 found; start..end, strand, type, name):
      1..1179    +  promoter       EF-1α promoter: strong constitutive promoter for human elongation factor EF-1α
   1200..1217    +  protein_bind   attB1 (fragment): mutant version of attB; core recombination site for the Gateway® BP reaction BP Clonase™
   1223..2260    +  CDS            ZNF449 (fragment): ZN449_HUMAN - Also known as ZSCAN19. Experimental evidence at protein level: Swiss-Prot protein existence level 1. May be involved in transcriptional regulation. From Homo sapiens (Human).
   2778..2802    -  protein_bind   attB2: mutant version of attB; recombination site for the Gateway® BP reaction BP Clonase™
   2810..2851    +  CDS            V5 tag: epitope tag from simian virus 5
   2867..2920    +  promoter       U6 promoter (fragment): RNA polymerase III promoter for human U6 snRNA
   2962..3550    +  misc_feature   WPRE: woodchuck hepatitis virus posttranscriptional regulatory element
   3601..3620    +  misc_feature   cPPT/CTS (fragment): central polypurine tract and central termination sequence of HIV-1
   3622..3855    +  LTR            3' LTR (ΔU3): self-inactivating 3' long terminal repeat (LTR) from HIV-1
   3933..4054    +  polyA_signal   SV40 poly(A) signal: SV40 polyadenylation signal
   4094..4229    +  rep_origin     SV40 ori: SV40 origin of replication
   4250..4268    -  promoter       T7 promoter: promoter for bacteriophage T7 RNA polymerase
   4276..4431    +  CDS            lacZα (fragment): LacZα fragment of β-galactosidase; lacZ fragment
   4436..4864    +  rep_origin     f1 ori (sequence partly withheld): f1 bacteriophage origin of replication; arrow indicates direction of (+) strand synthesis
   4917..5021    +  promoter       AmpR promoter: bla
   5022..5882    +  CDS            AmpR: β-lactamase; bla; confers resistance to ampicillin, carbenicillin, and related antibiotics
   6053..6641    +  rep_origin     ori: high-copy-number ColE1/pMB1/pBR322/pUC origin of replication
   6824..6916    +  CDS            lacI (fragment): lac repressor; lacI; The lac repressor binds to the lac operator to inhibit transcription in E. coli. This inhibition can be relieved by adding lactose or isopropyl-β-D-thiogalactopyranoside (IPTG).
   6929..6950    +  protein_bind   CAP binding site: CAP binding activates transcription in the presence of cAMP. E. coli catabolite activator protein
   6965..6995    +  promoter       lac promoter: promoter for the E. coli lac operon
   7003..7019    +  protein_bind   lac operator: The lac repressor binds to the lac operator to inhibit transcription in E. coli. This inhibition can be relieved by adding lactose or isopropyl-β-D-thiogalactopyranoside (IPTG). lac repressor encoded by lacI
   7064..7082    +  promoter       T3 promoter: promoter for bacteriophage T3 RNA polymerase
   7110..7336    +  promoter       RSV promoter: Rous sarcoma virus enhancer/promoter
   7337..7517    +  LTR            5' LTR (truncated): truncated 5' long terminal repeat (LTR) from HIV-1
   7564..7689    +  misc_feature   HIV-1 Ψ: packaging signal of human immunodeficiency virus type 1
   7673..8036    +  CDS            HIV-1 gag (fragment): gag protein from human immunodeficiency virus 1; gag
   8182..8415    +  misc_feature   RRE: The Rev response element (RRE) of HIV-1 allows for Rev-dependent mRNA export from the nucleus to the cytoplasm.
   8792..8818    +  CDS            Rev (fragment): human immunodeficiency virus 1 (HIV-1) Rev protein; rev; enhances nuclear export of unspliced and incompletely spliced viral mRNAs
   8825..8848    +  promoter       SV40 promoter (fragment): SV40 early promoter
   8849..8920    +  promoter       SV40 promoter (fragment): SV40 enhancer and early promoter
   8944..9079    +  rep_origin     SV40 ori: SV40 origin of replication
   9125..9721    +  CDS            PuroR (fragment): puromycin N-acetyltransferase; pac from Streptomyces; confers resistance to puromycin
   9770..9887    +  misc_feature   cPPT/CTS: central polypurine tract and central termination sequence of HIV-1
   9952..10018   +  CDS            small t antigen (fragment): SV40 (simian virus 40) small t antigen
