[The description below was written by a language model from this plasmid's Addgene catalogue record and pLannotate feature annotations shown in this document.]
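Description:
TFORF3220 is a lentiviral mammalian expression plasmid built on the pLX_TRC317 backbone, carrying the human zinc finger transcription factor ZNF449 (also known as ZSCAN19) as one member of a barcoded transcription factor ORF collection. In bacteria it is maintained through a high-copy ColE1/pUC-type origin and selected with ampicillin via the β-lactamase gene. An f1 origin and remnants of a lac cassette are also present in the backbone. The depositor notes that the plasmid can recombine, as is common for LTR-containing vectors.

The viral portion follows a third-generation, self-inactivating design. An RSV promoter drives a truncated HIV-1 5' LTR, followed by the Ψ packaging signal, a partial gag sequence, the Rev response element and a cPPT/CTS. The unit ends in a ΔU3 3' LTR, with an SV40 polyadenylation signal downstream. Within this unit, an SV40 early promoter expresses puromycin N-acetyltransferase for selection of transduced cells. The strong constitutive EF-1α promoter drives the ZNF449 ORF, which was inserted by Gateway cloning and is flanked by attB1 and attB2 sites. A C-terminal V5 epitope tag follows attB2 for detection, and a WPRE downstream enhances transcript expression. The automated annotation matches only part of the insert to ZNF449, although the catalogued insert spans the whole interval between the att sites.

According to the record, each construct in the collection carries a unique 24-bp barcode. This barcode is not annotated in the feature table, so its position cannot be stated from the record. The barcodes allow the overexpressed factor to be identified in pooled screens, such as those examining how transcription factors direct cell differentiation.
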