Addgene plasmid #144696: TFORF3220
Purpose: Lentiviral vector for overexpressing transcription factor ORFs with unique 24-bp barcodes. Barcodes facilitate identification of transcription factors in pooled screens.
Depositing lab: Feng Zhang. Depositing organization: Broad Institute. Publication: A transcription factor atlas of directed differentiation. Joung J, Ma S, Tay T, Geiger-Schuller KR, Kirchgatterer PC, Verdine VK, Guo B, Arias-Garcia MA, Allen WE, Singh A, Kuksenko O, Abudayyeh OO, Gootenberg JS, Fu Z, Macrae RK, Buenrostro JD, Regev A, Zhang F. Cell. 2023 Jan 5;186(1):209-229.e26. doi: 10.1016/j.cell.2022.11.026. PubMed 36608654.
Backbone
  Vector backbone: pLX_TRC317
  Backbone manufacturer: Broad Institute Genetic Perturbation Platform
  Backbone size w/o insert (bp): 8264
  Vector type: Mammalian Expression, Lentiviral
  Selectable markers: Puromycin
Growth in bacteria
  Bacterial resistance: Ampicillin, 100 μg/mL
  Growth temperature: 37°C
  Growth strain: NEB Stable
  Copy number: High Copy
Gene/Insert
  Gene/Insert name: ZNF449
  Species: H. sapiens (human)
  Insert size (bp): 1760
  Entrez Gene: ZNF449 (a.k.a. ZSCAN19, FLJ23614)
  Promoter: EF1a
  Tag / fusion protein: V5 (C terminal on insert)
  Cloning method: Gateway Cloning
  Sequencing primers: 5′ GGGTGGAGACTGAAGTTAGGCCAG; 3′ CACATAGCGTAAAAGGAGCAACATAG
Resource information
  A portion of this plasmid was derived from a plasmid made by: Broad Institute Genetic Perturbation Platform
Terms and licenses: Academic/Nonprofit Terms; Industry Terms: Not Available to Industry
Depositor comments: NM_152695.5 Please test multiple small colonies in case of plasmid recombination. To make this collection available in a timely manner, a portion of this collection was not fully sequenced by Addgene. If an Addgene verified full plasmid sequence is not available, please contact us prior to placing an order to request the full sequence.
How to cite: TFORF3220 was a gift from Feng Zhang (Addgene plasmid # 144696 ; http://n2t.net/addgene:144696 ; RRID:Addgene_144696)
