>Addgene plasmid #144696 | TFORF3220 | depositor partial sequence | sequence record 286203 | Insert
ATCGATTGATCAACAAGTTTGTACAAAAAAGTTGGCATGGCTGTGGCCCTGGGTTGTGCAATCCAGGCAT
CCTTGAATCAAGGCTCTGTGTTTCAAGAATATGATACTGACTGTGAAGTTTTCCGTCAGCGCTTCAGGCA
GTTCCAGTACAGAGAAGCAGCTGGGCCTCATGAAGCATTTAACAAACTCTGGGAGCTTTGCTGTCAATGG
CTGAAGCCAAAGATGCGCTCTAAGGAACAAATCCTGGAGCTGCTAGTGTTGGAGCAATTCCTAACTATCC
TGCCCACAGAGATAGAGACCTGGGTGAGGGAGCACTGCCCAGAGAATAGAGAAAGAGTTGTGTCACTGAT
AGAAGACTTACAGAGAGAACTTGAGATACCAGAGCAGCAGGTTGATATGCATGACATGCTCTTGGAAGAA
CTGGCACCAGTGGGAACGGCACACATACCACCAACCATGCACCTAGAGTCACCTGCACTCCAGGTAATGG
GACCTGCCCAGGAGGCCCCAGTAGCAGAGGCATGGATCCCACAGGCAGGGCCACCGGAGCTGAACTATGG
TGCTACTGGAGAATGTCAGAACTTTCTGGACCCTGGATATCCATTACCAAAACTTGACATGAACTTCTCA
TTGGAGAATAGAGAAGAGCCATGGGTGAAGGAATTACAGGATTCTAAAGAAATGAAACAATTACTTGATT
CCAAGATAGGTTTTGAGATCGGGATAGAAAATGAAGAAGATACTTCAAAACAGAAAAAAATGGAGACTAT
GTATCCATTTATTGTAACTTTAGAGGGGAATGCTCTCCAGGGTCCCATTTTGCAAAAAGACTATGTACAG
TTAGAAAATCAATGGGAAACCCCCCCAGAGGATTTACAGACAGATTTAGCAAAACTGGTAGATCAGCAGA
ACCCCACTCTGGGAGAGACACCTGAGAACTCCAACTTGGAAGAACCTCTCAACCCTAAACCCCACAAGAA
AAAGAGTCCAGGAGAGAAACCTCACCGATGTCCTCAGTGTGGAAAATGTTTTGCTCGGAAGTCACAACTT
ACTGGGCATCAGAGAATTCATTCAGGAGAAGAACCTCACAAATGCCCTGAATGTGGGAAAAGATTCCTTC
GTAGTTCAGACCTTTATAGACACCAACGACTTCATACAGGGGAGAGACCCTATGAATGCACTGTATGTAA
AAAGCGATTCACTCGGCGGTCACATCTTATAGGGCACCAGAGAACCCATTCTGAAGAAGAAACATATAAA
TGTCTTGAGTGTGGGAAAAGTTTTTGTCATGGATCAAGTCTTAAAAGACATCTGAAAACTCATACAGGTG
AAAAACCTCATAGATGTCATAATTGTGGGAAAAGTTTTAGTCGACTGACAGCTCTTACTTTGCACCAGAG
AACGCATACTGAAGAGAGACCTTTTAAATGTAATTATTGTGGGAAAAGTTTTAGACAGAGACCAAGCCTC
GTTATTCATTTAAGAATCCACACAGGGGAGAAGCCATACAAGTGTACTCATTGTTCTAAAAGCTTCAGAC
AGAGAGCCGGCCTTATTATGCACCAGGTCACTCACTTTAGAGGACTTATTTACCCAACTTTCTTGTACAA
AGTGGTTGATATCGGTAAGCCTATCCCTAACCCTCTCCTCGGTCTCGATTCTACGTAGTAATGAACTAGT
CCGTAACTTGAAAGTATTTCGATTTCTTGGCTTTATATATCTTGTGGAAAGGACGAGTAACTGGGTTACG
ACCGTATGTT
