>Addgene plasmid #144696 | TFORF3220 | depositor partial sequence | sequence record 286204 | Barcode
GTAACTGGGTTACGACCGTATGTT
